Addgene plasmid #74116: pCS2+ MBIC5-mCer3
Purpose: For generating mRNA for zebrafish injection of cytoplasmic fluorogen-activating protein (FAP)
Depositing lab: Michael Tsang. Depositing organization: University of Pittsburgh (University, School of Medicine, and Cancer Institute). Publication: A genetically targetable near-infrared photosensitizer. He J, Wang Y, Missinato MA, Onuoha E, Perkins LA, Watkins SC, St Croix CM, Tsang M, Bruchez MP. Nat Methods. 2016 Mar;13(3):263-268. doi: 10.1038/nmeth.3735. Epub 2016 Jan 25. PubMed 26808669.
Backbone
  Vector backbone: pKS bluescript IISp6
  Backbone size w/o insert (bp): 3162
  Total vector size (bp): 6347
  Vector type: Transgenic construct
Growth in bacteria
  Bacterial resistance: Ampicillin, 100 μg/mL
  Growth temperature: 37°C
  Growth strain: DH5alpha
  Copy number: High Copy
Gene/Insert
  Gene/Insert name: MBIC5-mCer3
  Species: Synthetic
  Promoter: Myl7 (Cmlc2)
  Tag / fusion protein: mCerulean 3 (C terminal on insert)
  Cloning method: Restriction Enzyme; 5′ cloning site Nco1 (not destroyed); 3′ cloning site Xho1 (not destroyed)
  Sequencing primers: 5′ T7; 3′ T3
Terms and licenses: Academic/Nonprofit Terms; Industry Terms: Not Available to Industry
How to cite: pCS2+ MBIC5-mCer3 was a gift from Michael Tsang (Addgene plasmid # 74116 ; http://n2t.net/addgene:74116 ; RRID:Addgene_74116)
