[The description below was written by a language model from this plasmid's Addgene catalogue record and pLannotate feature annotations shown in this document.]
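Description:
pCS2+ MBIC5-mCer3 is a 6,347 bp high-copy E. coli plasmid carrying a synthetic fusion of a fluorogen-activating protein (FAP) to the cyan fluorescent protein mCerulean3, intended for use in zebrafish. The record is internally inconsistent. The name and stated purpose point to a pCS2+ template for in vitro synthesis of mRNA for embryo injection. The catalogue fields instead list a pBluescript II KS-type backbone, the vector type "transgenic construct", and the cardiomyocyte-specific myl7 (cmlc2) promoter. The annotated sequence fits the pBluescript description. It contains an f1 origin, lacZα and lac promoter/operator remnants, flanking T7 and T3 promoters around MCS fragments, a ColE1/pUC origin, and an ampicillin resistance gene with its own promoter. No SP6 promoter or CMV-type promoter characteristic of pCS2+ is annotated.

The payload lies between the two MCS fragments. A stretch of roughly 1.7 kb upstream of the coding region is essentially unannotated and could hold the recorded myl7 promoter, though the feature table does not confirm this. The short "SNR52 promoter" hit within it is probably a spurious match. The FAP is annotated as a dimer of the L5-MG single-chain antibody fragment, which binds malachite green derivatives to give red or far-red fluorescence. It is followed in the same orientation by C-terminal mCerulean3, which reports expression independently of the fluorogen. No targeting signal is annotated, in keeping with the stated cytoplasmic localisation. An SV40 polyadenylation signal lies just downstream but is annotated on the opposite strand to the fusion.

The associated publication describes a genetically targetable near-infrared photosensitizer. That suggests the construct is used to express the FAP in zebrafish cells for fluorogen-dependent imaging or light-triggered photosensitization.
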