Features (pLannotate 1.2.2; 18 found; start..end, strand, type, name):
     30..458     -  rep_origin     f1 ori (sequence partly withheld): f1 bacteriophage origin of replication; arrow indicates direction of (+) strand synthesis
    463..619     -  CDS            lacZα (fragment): LacZα fragment of β-galactosidase; lacZ fragment
    638..656     +  promoter       T7 promoter: promoter for bacteriophage T7 RNA polymerase
    665..706     -  misc_feature   MCS (fragment): pBluescript multiple cloning site
   1142..1158    +  promoter       SNR52 promoter (fragment): promoter for the S. cerevisiae small nucleolar RNA gene SNR52
   2387..3106    +  CDS            FAPα2: fluorogen-activating protein composed of a dimer of the L5-MG single-chain antibody fragment (Szent-Gyorgyi et al., 2008) binds malachite green derivatives to produce red fluorescence
   3164..3880    +  CDS            mCerulean3: mCerulean3 is a basic (constitutively fluorescent) cyan fluorescent protein published in 2011, derived from Aequorea victoria. It is reported to be a somewhat slowly-maturing monomer with very low acid sensitivity.
   3899..3916    -  promoter       T7 promoter (fragment): promoter for bacteriophage T7 RNA polymerase
   3921..4055    -  polyA_signal   SV40 poly(A) signal: SV40 polyadenylation signal
   4122..4145    -  misc_feature   MCS (fragment): pBluescript multiple cloning site
   4158..4176    -  promoter       T3 promoter: promoter for bacteriophage T3 RNA polymerase
   4222..4238    -  protein_bind   lac operator: The lac repressor binds to the lac operator to inhibit transcription in E. coli. This inhibition can be relieved by adding lactose or isopropyl-β-D-thiogalactopyranoside (IPTG). lac repressor encoded by lacI
   4246..4276    -  promoter       lac promoter: promoter for the E. coli lac operon
   4291..4312    -  protein_bind   CAP binding site: CAP binding activates transcription in the presence of cAMP. E. coli catabolite activator protein
   4325..4417    -  CDS            lacI (fragment): lac repressor; lacI; The lac repressor binds to the lac operator to inhibit transcription in E. coli. This inhibition can be relieved by adding lactose or isopropyl-β-D-thiogalactopyranoside (IPTG).
   4600..5188    -  rep_origin     ori: high-copy-number ColE1/pMB1/pBR322/pUC origin of replication
   5359..6219    -  CDS            AmpR: β-lactamase; bla; confers resistance to ampicillin, carbenicillin, and related antibiotics
   6220..6324    -  promoter       AmpR promoter: bla
>Addgene plasmid #74116 | pCS2+ MBIC5-mCer3 | depositor full sequence | sequence record 138903 | pCS2+ MBIC5-mCer3 sequence 6347 bps
CTAAATTGTAAGCGTTAATATTTTGTTAAAATTCGCGTTAAATTTTTGTTAAATCAGCTCATTTTTTAAC
CAATAGGCCGAAATCGGCAAAATCCCTTATAAATCAAAAGAATAGACCGAGATAGGGT
[37 nt withheld, positions 129-165]
AAAGAACGTGGACTCCAACGTCAAAGG
[49 nt withheld, positions 193-241]
T
[91 nt withheld, positions 243-333]
G
[124 nt withheld, positions 335-458]
CCCATTCGCCATTCAGGCTGCGCAACTGTTGGGAAGGGCGATCGGTGCGGGCCTCTTCGCTATTACGCCA
GCTGGCGAAAGGGGGATGTGCTGCAAGGCGATTAAGTTGGGTAACGCCAGGGTTTTCCCAGTCACGACGT
TGTAAAACGACGGCCAGTGAAATTACCCTGTTATCCCTATAATACGACTCACTATAGGGCGAATTGGGTA
CCGGGCCCCCCCTCGAGGTCGACGGTATCGATAAGCTTAAATCAGTTGTGTTAAATAAGAGACATTCAAA
ATAAATGTAAATGAGCTCTCCAAATCAGCAGACTTAACATTCTTTAAAATGATTGATTCAATAGTGATAA
AAATCAGGCATAGCCAGTTGTAACTTTAGATAAATTACAGAAAATGTCAAATACAGAGAACCGATTCTTT
TTTATGATACATCCAAGCACACATTTAACACAATCCAGGCAAACCCCGAATTTCACAGTCACAAGCACTG
TTTGTACAAGAGCTTTGCCTAAGGACACACAGTCTCTATAAGTCCAGGTCGTTGGTTTCACTCTTATTTT
AAACATGTGACATTTTTCCTGCCATCCTGTCTTAGGCTGCTGTTTGCTTCATTCCATGTCACATTAATTT
CCTCAGTAGCACCTTTTACACACACAGCCAATCTTTTCCAGAAAATTCAATTGCTTTGAAAAGATAATGT
GTGAACAAATCCATTTAGAAAAGGAAAATTAAGAATTTGTAAAATCATCTGTAAATTGTTGGCATTCTTC
TGTATATGAACATCACATCATTTACAGGTAAAGGTCTGGTCATTAATTATATGACAATTTACTGGTATTA
TTTTGTGAAAGGGGCTATTTTCAATGCATTCATCCATCCTTTTCATCCCTCAAATCTCTCATTCACGTCC
CCCTCCCCATCTGCACACTTTATCTCATTTTCCACCCTGCTGGAATCTGAGCACTTGTGCAGTTATCAGG
GCTCCTGTATTTAGGAGGCTCTGGGTGTCCATGTAGGGGACGAACAGAAACACTGCAGACCTTTATAGAA
GAACAAATGATAAGAGTCCTCATACATAAAGACTCCATTAGAAACGTCAGTGACCCAGGAGCCCAGACCA
ACAGCAAAGCAGACAGTGAACATGGTGAGTAGACAAAGCTATACTTTTTTGGTTTTGAATATAATATTAA
TGTGAAAATAAAAAGCGTCTATATGAAGTTAAACTAATCATTAAATAGTGTTTGTTTGTTGATATTAAAT
ATTAGAAGCATCATTTTATGCATTTGTATGTTGTGATACTATCTTTTAATGAGTATTTTTACTTAGGTAC
TTTTTTCTGTACACTGTAAAACGCAAAAAAGTTAAGGTAACTCAAATCATTTGAGAAAACCGATTGTAAC
AAGCCATCTGAAGTTCAAAAACTAATCTAAATGAGTACTGTGAACTTAATCTATTTGAGTAAAAGAAGCA
ATTTGAGCACAGTAAAACCCAGTAAATGAAGAGAACTCAACCAACTGAGTACTGTAAAACCCAATAAGAT
GAGGCAGCTCACACCGTTTGAGGAAACCGATTGCTACAAACCATTTGAGTTAAAAAAAAAGAATCAATAT
GAGTACTGTGAACTTACTCCATTTAAGTTGAAGTAATGAGGTAATTAATTAACTCATTACCCTCAACACT
GAGTTCAAAACTCTTTTCAAATGAGTAGAATTAATTTTCAGCCAATTTTGAGTTAACTATACTCATTTCA
TTTGATAAAGTTGACTATTGGGTTTTACAGTGTATAAATGCTATAAATTGAGTTTCCAAATAAGGCTTCT
CTTTTTTTTTACTCACAGGCTAGTAAAAAAGCCGCGGCCAAGAGGGGGAAAACTGCTCAAAGAGGCTCTT
CCAATGTCTTCTCCATGGAATTCGGCCTTTCTGGCCTGCAGGCCGTCGTTACCCAAGAACCTAGTGTTAC
CGTTAGCCCAGGTGGTACTGTTATACTTACTTGTGGAAGTGGTACGGGTGCCGTCACATCTGGTCATTAT
GCAAATTGGTTTCAACAAAAACCAGGACAAGCTCCAAGAGCTTTGATTTTTGATACTGATAAGAAGTATT
CTTGGACCCCAGGTAGATTTTCTGGATCTTTGCTGGGAGCAAAGGCAGCTTTGACAATATCAGATGCTCA
GCCTGAGGACGAAGCCGAGTATTACTGTTCTCTTAGCGACGTGGATGGCTACTTGTTTGGCGGTGGAACA
CAACTGACGGTTCTGTCCGGTGGTGGCGGCTCTGGTGGCGGTGGCAGCGGCGGTGGTGGTTCCGGAGGCG
GCGGTTCTCAGGCTGTGGTGACTCAGGAGCCGTCAGTGACTGTGTCCCCAGGAGGGACAGTCATTCTCAC
TTGTGGCTCCGGCACTGGAGCTGTCACCAGTGGTCATTATGCCAACTGGTTCCAGCAGAAGCCTGGCCAA
GCCCCCAGGGCACTTATATTTGACACCGACAAGAAGTATTCCTGGACCCCTGGCCGATTCTCAGGCTCCC
TCCTTGGGGCCAAGGCTGCCCTGACCATCTCGGATGCGCAGCCTGAAGATGAGGCTGAGTATTACTGTTC
GCTCTCCGACGTTGACGGTTATCTGTTCGGAGGAGGCACCCAGCTGACCGTCCTCTCCGCGGCCGGTCTG
GCCCATATGGGAGGCGGTGGGTCTGGTGGCGGTGGCAGCACCGGTATGGTGAGCAAGGGCGAGGAGCTGT
TCACCGGGGTGGTGCCCATCCTGGTCGAGCTGGACGGCGACGTAAACGGCCACAAGTTCAGCGTGTCCGG
CGAGGGCGAGGGCGATGCCACCTACGGCAAGCTGACCCTGAAGTTCATCTGCACCACCGGCAAGCTGCCC
GTGCCCTGGCCCACCCTCGTGACCACCCTGAGCTGGGGCGTGCAGTGCTTCGCCCGCTACCCCGACCACA
TGAAGCAGCACGACTTCTTCAAGTCCGCCATGCCCGAAGGCTACGTCCAGGAGCGCACCATCTTCTTCAA
GGACGACGGCAACTACAAGACCCGCGCCGAGGTGAAGTTCGAGGGCGACACCCTGGTGAACCGCATCGAG
CTGAAGGGCATCGACTTCAAGGAGGACGGCAACATCCTGGGGCACAAGCTGGAGTACAACGCCATCCACG
GCAACGTCTATATCACCGCCGACAAGCAGAAGAACGGCATCAAGGCCAACTTCGGCCTCAACTGCAACAT
CGAGGACGGCAGCGTGCAGCTCGCCGACCACTACCAGCAGAACACCCCCATCGGCGACGGCCCCGTGCTG
CTGCCCGACAACCACTACCTGAGCACCCAGTCCAAGCTGAGCAAAGACCCCAACGAGAAGCGCGATCACA
TGGTCCTGCTGGAGTTCGTGACCGCCGCCGGGATCACTCTCGGCATGGACGAGCTGTACAAGTAACTCGA
GCCTCTAGAACTATAGTGAGTCGTATTACGTAGATCCAGACATGATAAGATACATTGATGAGTTTGGACA
AACCACAACTAGAATGCAGTGAAAAAAATGCTTTATTTGTGAAATTTGTGATGCTATTGCTTTATTTGTA
ACCATTATAAGCTGCAATAAACAAGTTAACAACAACAATTGCATTCATTTTATGTTTCAGGTTCAGGGGG
AGGTGTGGGAGGTTTTTTAATTCGCGGCCGCCACCGCGGTGGAGCTCCAGCTTTTGTTCCCTTTAGTGAG
GGTTAATTACCCTGTTATCCCTAATCATGGTCATAGCTGTTTCCTGTGTGAAATTGTTATCCGCTCACAA
TTCCACACAACATACGAGCCGGAAGCATAAAGTGTAAAGCCTGGGGTGCCTAATGAGTGAGCTAACTCAC
ATTAATTGCGTTGCGCTCACTGCCCGCTTTCCAGTCGGGAAACCTGTCGTGCCAGCTGCATTAATGAATC
GGCCAACGCGCGGGGAGAGGCGGTTTGCGTATTGGGCGCTCTTCCGCTTCCTCGCTCACTGACTCGCTGC
GCTCGGTCGTTCGGCTGCGGCGAGCGGTATCAGCTCACTCAAAGGCGGTAATACGGTTATCCACAGAATC
AGGGGATAACGCAGGAAAGAACATGTGAGCAAAAGGCCAGCAAAAGGCCAGGAACCGTAAAAAGGCCGCG
TTGCTGGCGTTTTTCCATAGGCTCCGCCCCCCTGACGAGCATCACAAAAATCGACGCTCAAGTCAGAGGT
GGCGAAACCCGACAGGACTATAAAGATACCAGGCGTTTCCCCCTGGAAGCTCCCTCGTGCGCTCTCCTGT
TCCGACCCTGCCGCTTACCGGATACCTGTCCGCCTTTCTCCCTTCGGGAAGCGTGGCGCTTTCTCATAGC
TCACGCTGTAGGTATCTCAGTTCGGTGTAGGTCGTTCGCTCCAAGCTGGGCTGTGTGCACGAACCCCCCG
TTCAGCCCGACCGCTGCGCCTTATCCGGTAACTATCGTCTTGAGTCCAACCCGGTAAGACACGACTTATC
GCCACTGGCAGCAGCCACTGGTAACAGGATTAGCAGAGCGAGGTATGTAGGCGGTGCTACAGAGTTCTTG
AAGTGGTGGCCTAACTACGGCTACACTAGAAGGACAGTATTTGGTATCTGCGCTCTGCTGAAGCCAGTTA
CCTTCGGAAAAAGAGTTGGTAGCTCTTGATCCGGCAAACAAACCACCGCTGGTAGCGGTGGTTTTTTTGT
TTGCAAGCAGCAGATTACGCGCAGAAAAAAAGGATCTCAAGAAGATCCTTTGATCTTTTCTACGGGGTCT
GACGCTCAGTGGAACGAAAACTCACGTTAAGGGATTTTGGTCATGAGATTATCAAAAAGGATCTTCACCT
AGATCCTTTTAAATTAAAAATGAAGTTTTAAATCAATCTAAAGTATATATGAGTAAACTTGGTCTGACAG
TTACCAATGCTTAATCAGTGAGGCACCTATCTCAGCGATCTGTCTATTTCGTTCATCCATAGTTGCCTGA
CTCCCCGTCGTGTAGATAACTACGATACGGGAGGGCTTACCATCTGGCCCCAGTGCTGCAATGATACCGC
GAGACCCACGCTCACCGGCTCCAGATTTATCAGCAATAAACCAGCCAGCCGGAAGGGCCGAGCGCAGAAG
TGGTCCTGCAACTTTATCCGCCTCCATCCAGTCTATTAATTGTTGCCGGGAAGCTAGAGTAAGTAGTTCG
CCAGTTAATAGTTTGCGCAACGTTGTTGCCATTGCTACAGGCATCGTGGTGTCACGCTCGTCGTTTGGTA
TGGCTTCATTCAGCTCCGGTTCCCAACGATCAAGGCGAGTTACATGATCCCCCATGTTGTGCAAAAAAGC
GGTTAGCTCCTTCGGTCCTCCGATCGTTGTCAGAAGTAAGTTGGCCGCAGTGTTATCACTCATGGTTATG
GCAGCACTGCATAATTCTCTTACTGTCATGCCATCCGTAAGATGCTTTTCTGTGACTGGTGAGTACTCAA
CCAAGTCATTCTGAGAATAGTGTATGCGGCGACCGAGTTGCTCTTGCCCGGCGTCAATACGGGATAATAC
CGCGCCACATAGCAGAACTTTAAAAGTGCTCATCATTGGAAAACGTTCTTCGGGGCGAAAACTCTCAAGG
ATCTTACCGCTGTTGAGATCCAGTTCGATGTAACCCACTCGTGCACCCAACTGATCTTCAGCATCTTTTA
CTTTCACCAGCGTTTCTGGGTGAGCAAAAACAGGAAGGCAAAATGCCGCAAAAAAGGGAATAAGGGCGAC
ACGGAAATGTTGAATACTCATACTCTTCCTTTTTCAATATTATTGAAGCATTTATCAGGGTTATTGTCTC
ATGAGCGGATACATATTTGAATGTATTTAGAAAAATAAACAAATAGGGGTTCCGCGCACATTTCCCCGAA
AAGTGCCAC
