>Addgene plasmid #74116 | pCS2+ MBIC5-mCer3 | addgene partial sequence | sequence record 141755 | EBV-rev 5'-GTGGTTTGTCCAAACTCATC-3'
CGACTCACTATAGTTCTAGAGGCTCGAGTTACTTGTACAGCTCGTCCATGCCGAGAGTGATCCCGGCGGC
GGTCACGAACTCCAGCAGGACCATGTGATCGCGCTTCTCGTTGGGGTCTTTGCTCAGCTTGGACTGGGTG
CTCAGGTAGTGGTTGTCGGGCAGCAGCACGGGGCCGTCGCCGATGGGGGTGTTCTGCTGGTAGTGGTCGG
CGAGCTGCACGCTGCCGTCCTCGATGTTGCAGTTGAGGCCGAAGTTGGCCTTGATGCCGTTCTTCTGCTT
GTCGGCGGTGATATAGACGTTGCCGTGGATGGCGTTGTACTCCAGCTTGTGCCCCAGGATGTTGCCGTCC
TCCTTGAAGTCGATGCCCTTCAGCTCGATGCGGTTCACCAGGGTGTCGCCCTCGAACTTCACCTCGGCGC
GGGTCTTGTAGTTGCCGTCGTCCTTGAAGAAGATGGTGCGCTCCTGGACGTAGCCTTCGGGCATGGCGGA
CTTGAAGAAGTCGTGCTGCTTCATGTGGTCGGGGTAGCGGGCGAAGCACTGCACGCCCCAGCTCAGGGTG
GTCACGAGGGTGGGCCAGGGCACGGGCAGCTTGCCGGTGGTGCAGATGAACTTCAGGGTCAGCTTGCCGT
AGGTGGCATCGCCCTCGCCCTCGCCGGACACGCTGAACTTGTGGCCGTTTACGTCGCCGTCCAGCTCGAC
CAGGATGGGCACCACCCCGGTGAACAGCTCCTCGCCCTTGCTCACCATACCGGTGCTGCCACCGCCACCA
GACCCACCGCCTCCCATAT
