>Addgene plasmid #74116 | pCS2+ MBIC5-mCer3 | addgene partial sequence | sequence record 142212 | EGFP-N 5'-CGTCGCCGTCCAGCTCGACCAG-3'
TGCTACCATACCGGTGCTGCCACCGCCACCAGACCCACCGCCTCCCATATGGGCCAGACCGGCCGCGGAG
AGGACGGTCAGCTGGGTGCCTCCTCCGAACAGATAACCGTCAACGTCGGAGAGCGAACAGTAATACTCAG
CCTCATCTTCAGGCTGCGCATCCGAGATGGTCAGGGCAGCCTTGGCCCCAAGGAGGGAGCCTGAGAATCG
GCCAGGGGTCCAGGAATACTTCTTGTCGGTGTCAAATATAAGTGCCCTGGGGGCTTGGCCAGGCTTCTGC
TGGAACCAGTTGGCATAATGACCACTGGTGACAGCTCCAGTGCCGGAGCCACAAGTGAGAATGACTGTCC
CTCCTGGGGACACAGTCACTGACGGCTCCTGAGTCACCACAGCCTGAGAACCGCCGCCTCCGGAACCACC
ACCGCCGCTGCCACCGCCACCAGAGCCGCCACCACCGGACAGAACCGTCAGTTGTGTTCCACCGCCAAAC
AAGTAGCCATCCACGTCGCTAAGAGAACAGTAATACTCGGCTTCGTCCTCAGGCTGAGCATCTGATATTG
TCAAAGCTGCCTTTGCTCCCAGCAAAGATCCAGAAAATCTACCTGGGGTCCAAGAATACTTCTTATCAGT
ATCAAAAATCAAAGCTCTTGGAGCTTGTCCTGGTTTTTGTTGAAACCAATTTGCATAATGACCAGATGTG
ACGGCACCCGTACCACTTCCACAAGTAAGTATAACAGTACCACCTGGGCTAACGGTAACACTAGGTTCTT
GGGTAACGACGGCCTGCAGGCCAGAAAGGCCGAATTCCATGGAGAAGACATTGGAAGAGCCTCTTTGAGC
AGTTTTCCCC
