>Addgene plasmid #74116 | pCS2+ MBIC5-mCer3 | addgene partial sequence | sequence record 146651 | pK03-R 5'-TTAATGCGCCGCTACAGGGCG-3'
CCTATTTGTTTATTTTTCTAAATACATTCAAATATGTATCCGCTCATGAGACAATAACCCTGATAAATGC
TTCAATAATATTGAAAAAGGAAGAGTATGAGTATTCAACATTTCCGTGTCGCCCTTATTCCCTTTTTTGC
GGCATTTTGCCTTCCTGTTTTTGCTCACCCAGAAACGCTGGTGAAAGTAAAAGATGCTGAAGATCAGTTG
GGTGCACGAGTGGGTTACATCGAACTGGATCTCAACAGCGGTAAGATCCTTGAGAGTTTTCGCCCCGAAG
AACGTTTTCCAATGATGAGCACTTTTAAAGTTCTGCTATGTGGCGCGGTATTATCCCGTATTGACGCCGG
GCAAGAGCAACTCGGTCGCCGCATACACTATTCTCAGAATGACTTGGTTGAGTACTCACCAGTCACAGAA
AAGCATCTTACGGATGGCATGACAGTAAGAGAATTATGCAGTGCTGCCATAACCATGAGTGATAACACTG
CGGCCAACTTACTTCTGACAACGATCGGAGGACCGAAGGAGCTAACCGCTTTTTTGCACAACATGGGGGA
TCATGTAACTCGCCTTGATCGTTGGGAACCGGAGCTGAATGAAGCCATACCAAACGACGAGCGTGACACC
ACGATGCCTGTAGCAATGGCAACAACGTTGCGCAAACTATTAACTGGCGAACTACTTACTCTAGCTTCCC
GGCAACAATTAATAGACTGGATGGAGGCGGATAAAGTTGCAGGACCACTTCTGCGCTCGGCCCTTCCGGC
TGGCTGGTTTATTGCTGATAAATCTGGAGCCGGTGAGCGTGGGTCTCGCGGTATCATTGCAGCACTGGGG
CCAGATGGTAAGCCCTCCCGTATCGTAGTTATCTACACGACGGGGAGT
